Addgene plasmid #130877: pAAV2-N587X
Purpose: Encodes the AAV2 capsid with the N587 residue replaces with a TAG stop codon
Depositing lab: Prashant Mali. Depositing organization: University of California, San Diego (UCSD). Publication: Oligonucleotide conjugated multi-functional adeno-associated viruses. Katrekar D, Moreno AM, Chen G, Worlikar A, Mali P. Sci Rep. 2018 Feb 26;8(1):3589. doi: 10.1038/s41598-018-21742-x. PubMed 29483550.
Backbone
  Vector backbone: Unknown
  Backbone size w/o insert (bp): 5100
  Total vector size (bp): 7327
  Vector type: Mammalian Expression, AAV
Growth in bacteria
  Bacterial resistance: Ampicillin, 100 μg/mL
  Growth temperature: 37°C
  Growth strain: NEB Stable
  Copy number: Unknown
Gene/Insert
  Gene/Insert name: AAV2 cap N587X
  Species: AAV
  Insert size (bp): 2208
  Mutation: N587X
  Promoter: Unknown
  Cloning method: Gibson Cloning
  Sequencing primers: 5′ -
Resource information
  A portion of this plasmid was derived from a plasmid made by: Orignial plasmid was purchased from Vector Biolabs. However, the mutations have been introduced in house.
Terms and licenses: Academic/Nonprofit Terms; Industry Terms: Not Available to Industry
How to cite: pAAV2-N587X was a gift from Prashant Mali (Addgene plasmid # 130877 ; http://n2t.net/addgene:130877 ; RRID:Addgene_130877)
