[The description below was written by a language model from this plasmid's Addgene catalogue record and pLannotate feature annotations shown in this document.]
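Description:
pAAV2-N587X is a 7.3 kb AAV packaging (rep/cap-type) plasmid that encodes the AAV2 capsid gene with the codon for asparagine 587 replaced by a TAG amber stop codon. The catalogue lists the backbone as unknown, but the annotated features point to a pBluescript-like cloning vector. These include a high-copy ColE1/pUC origin for propagation in E. coli, an f1 phage origin, an ampicillin resistance gene with its bla promoter, and remnants of the lac promoter/operator, lacZα, lacI and the multiple cloning site. An FRT site is also annotated at the start of the sequence, though the record gives no role for it.

The viral payload consists of an AAV2 rep region, annotated as the Rep52 reading frame, followed directly by the VP1 capsid reading frame, which also contains the nested VP2 and VP3 proteins. No ITRs are annotated, consistent with a helper construct that supplies replication and capsid functions in trans rather than being packaged itself. The promoter driving cap is recorded as unknown and no mammalian promoter is annotated. Expression may depend on native AAV promoter sequences within the rep region, but the record does not confirm this.

An in-frame amber codon in cap would normally truncate the capsid proteins. This design is typically paired with an orthogonal suppressor tRNA/synthetase system to insert an unnatural amino acid at that position, which lies in a surface-exposed region of the AAV2 capsid. The associated publication title, on oligonucleotide-conjugated multifunctional AAVs, suggests the site acts as a chemical handle for attaching molecules to the virion surface. The parent plasmid was obtained commercially, and the mutation was introduced by Gibson cloning.
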