Features (pLannotate 1.2.2; 13 found; start..end, strand, type, name):
      1..48      +  protein_bind   FRT: FLP-mediated recombination occurs in the 8-bp core sequence TCTAGAAA (Turan and Bode, 2011). FLP recombinase from the Saccharomyces cerevisiae 2μ plasmid
    738..1928    +  CDS            Rep52: REP52_AAV2S - Experimental evidence at protein level: Swiss-Prot protein existence level 1. Plays a critical role during packaging of viral DNA into empty capsids, where they are thought to be part of the packaging motor complex. The single stranded genomic DNA is packaged in a 3' to 5' direction and requires the association between viral DNA and Rep40. Regulates host PKA activity by interacting with host PRKX as a mechanism to interfere with helper virus propagation and to promote its own replication. From Adeno-associated virus 2 (isolate Srivastava/1982) (AAV-2).
   1948..4152    +  CDS            VP1 (sequence partly withheld): CAPSD_AAV2S - Experimental evidence at protein level: Swiss-Prot protein existence level 1. Capsid protein self-assembles to form an icosahedral capsid with a T=1 symmetry, about 22 nm in diameter, and consisting of 60 copies of three size variants of the capsid protein VP1, VP2 and VP3 which differ in their N-terminus. The capsid encapsulates the genomic ssDNA. Binds to host cell heparan sulfate and uses host ITGA5-ITGB1 as coreceptor on the cell surface to provide virion attachment to target cell. This attachment induces virion internalization predominantly through clathrin-dependent endocyt
   4481..4636    +  CDS            lacZα (fragment): LacZα fragment of β-galactosidase; lacZ fragment
   4640..5095    -  rep_origin     f1 ori (sequence partly withheld): f1 bacteriophage origin of replication; arrow indicates direction of (+) strand synthesis
   5122..5226    +  promoter       AmpR promoter: bla
   5227..6087    +  CDS            AmpR: β-lactamase; bla; confers resistance to ampicillin, carbenicillin, and related antibiotics
   6258..6846    +  rep_origin     ori: high-copy-number ColE1/pMB1/pBR322/pUC origin of replication
   7029..7121    +  CDS            lacI (fragment): lac repressor; lacI; The lac repressor binds to the lac operator to inhibit transcription in E. coli. This inhibition can be relieved by adding lactose or isopropyl-β-D-thiogalactopyranoside (IPTG).
   7134..7155    +  protein_bind   CAP binding site: CAP binding activates transcription in the presence of cAMP. E. coli catabolite activator protein
   7170..7200    +  promoter       lac promoter: promoter for the E. coli lac operon
   7208..7224    +  protein_bind   lac operator: The lac repressor binds to the lac operator to inhibit transcription in E. coli. This inhibition can be relieved by adding lactose or isopropyl-β-D-thiogalactopyranoside (IPTG). lac repressor encoded by lacI
   7291..7320    +  misc_feature   MCS (fragment): pBluescript multiple cloning site
>Addgene plasmid #130877 | pAAV2-N587X | addgene full sequence | sequence record 255548 | Addgene NGS Result
GAAGTTCCTATTCCGAAGTTCCTATTCTCTAGAAAGTATAGGAACTTCTGATCTGCGCAGCCGCCATGCC
GGGGTTTTACGAGATTGTGATTAAGGTCCCCAGCGACCTTGACGAGCATCTGCCCGGCATTTCTGACAGC
TTTGTGAACTGGGTGGCCGAGAAGGAATGGGAGTTGCCGCCAGATTCTGACATGGATCTGAATCTGATTG
AGCAGGCACCCCTGACCGTGGCCGAGAAGCTGCAGCGCGACTTTCTGACGGAATGGCGCCGTGTGAGTAA
GGCCCCGGAGGCCCTTTTCTTTGTGCAATTTGAGAAGGGAGAGAGCTACTTCCACATGCACGTGCTCGTG
GAAACCACCGGGGTGAAATCCATGGTTTTGGGACGTTTCCTGAGTCAGATTCGCGAAAAACTGATTCAGA
GAATTTACCGCGGGATCGAGCCGACTTTGCCAAACTGGTTCGCGGTCACAAAGACCAGAAATGGCGCCGG
AGGCGGGAACAAGGTGGTGGATGAGTGCTACATCCCCAATTACTTGCTCCCCAAAACCCAGCCTGAGCTC
CAGTGGGCGTGGACTAATATGGAACAGTATTTAAGCGCCTGTTTGAATCTCACGGAGCGTAAACGGTTGG
TGGCGCAGCATCTGACGCACGTGTCGCAGACGCAGGAGCAGAACAAAGAGAATCAGAATCCCAATTCTGA
TGCGCCGGTGATCAGATCAAAAACTTCAGCCAGGTACATGGAGCTGGTCGGGTGGCTCGTGGACAAGGGG
ATTACCTCGGAGAAGCAGTGGATCCAGGAGGACCAGGCCTCATACATCTCCTTCAATGCGGCCTCCAACT
CGCGGTCCCAAATCAAGGCTGCCTTGGACAATGCGGGAAAGATTATGAGCCTGACTAAAACCGCCCCCGA
CTACCTGGTGGGCCAGCAGCCCGTGGAGGACATTTCCAGCAATCGGATTTATAAAATTTTGGAACTAAAC
GGGTACGATCCCCAATATGCGGCTTCCGTCTTTCTGGGATGGGCCACGAAAAAGTTCGGCAAGAGGAACA
CCATCTGGCTGTTTGGGCCTGCAACTACCGGGAAGACCAACATCGCGGAGGCCATAGCCCACACTGTGCC
CTTCTACGGGTGCGTAAACTGGACCAATGAGAACTTTCCCTTCAACGACTGTGTCGACAAGATGGTGATC
TGGTGGGAGGAGGGGAAGATGACCGCCAAGGTCGTGGAGTCGGCCAAAGCCATTCTCGGAGGAAGCAAGG
TGCGCGTGGACCAGAAATGCAAGTCCTCGGCCCAGATAGACCCGACTCCCGTGATCGTCACCTCCAACAC
CAACATGTGCGCCGTGATTGACGGGAACTCAACGACCTTCGAACACCAGCAGCCGTTGCAAGACCGGATG
TTCAAATTTGAACTCACCCGCCGTCTGGATCATGACTTTGGGAAGGTCACCAAGCAGGAAGTCAAAGACT
TTTTCCGGTGGGCAAAGGATCACGTGGTTGAGGTGGAGCATGAATTCTACGTCAAAAAGGGTGGAGCCAA
GAAAAGACCCGCCCCCAGTGACGCAGATATAAGTGAGCCCAAACGGGTGCGCGAGTCAGTTGCGCAGCCA
TCGACGTCAGACGCGGAAGCTTCGATCAACTACGCAGACAGGTACCAAAACAAATGTTCTCGTCACGTGG
GCATGAATCTGATGCTGTTTCCCTGCAGACAATGCGAGAGAATGAATCAGAATTCAAATATCTGCTTCAC
TCACGGACAGAAAGACTGTTTAGAGTGCTTTCCCGTGTCAGAATCTCAACCCGTTTCTGTCGTCAAAAAG
GCGTATCAGAAACTGTGCTACATTCATCATATCATGGGAAAGGTGCCAGACGCTTGCACTGCCTGCGATC
TGGTCAATGTGGATTTGGATGACTGCATCTTTGAACAATAAATGATTTAAATCAGGTATGGCTGCCGATG
GTTATCTTCCAGATTGGCTCGAGGACACTCTCTCTGAAGGAATAAGACAGTGGTGGAAGCTCAAACCTGG
CCCACCACCACCAAAGCCCGCAGAGCGGCATAAGGACGACAGCAGGGGTCTTGTGCTTCCTGGGTACAAG
TACCTCGGACCCTTCAACGGACTCGACAAGGGAGAGCCGGTCAACGAGGCAGACGCCGCGGCCCTCGAGC
ACGACAAAGCCTACGACCGGCAGCTCGACAGCGGAGACAACCCGTACCTCAAGTACAACCACGCCGACGC
GGAGTTTCAGGAGCGCCTTAAAGAAGATACGTCTTTTGGGGGCAACCTCGGACGAGCAGTCTTCCAGGCG
AAAAAGAGGGTTCTTGAACCTCTGGGCCTGGTTGAGGAACCTGTTAAGACGGCTCCGGGAAAAAAGAGGC
CGGTAGAGCACTCTCCTGTGGAGCCAGACTCCTCCTCGGGAACCGGAAAGGCGGGCCAGCAGCCTGCAAG
AAAAAGATTGAATTTTGGTCAGACTG
[609 nt withheld, positions 2477-3085]
TGAACAACGGGAGTCAGGCAGTAGGACGCTCTTCATTTTACTGCCTGGAGTACTTTCCTTCTCAGATGCT
GCGTACCGGAAACAACTTTACCTTCAGCTACACTTTTGAGGACGTTCCTTTCCACAGCAGCTACGCTCAC
AGCCAGAGTCTGGACCGTCTCATGAATCCTCTCATCGACCAGTACCTGTATTACTTGAGCAGAACAAACA
CTCCAAGTGGAACCACCACGCAGTCAAGGCTTCAGTTTTCTCAGGCCGGAGCGAGTGACATTCGGGACCA
GTCTAGGAACTGGCTTCCTGGACCCTGTTACCGCCAGCAGCGAGTATCAAAGACATCTGCGGATAACAAC
AACAGTGAATACTCGTGGACTGGAGCTACCAAGTACCACCTCAATGGCAGAGACTCTCTGGTGAATCCGG
GCCCGGCCATGGCAAGCCACAAGGACGATGAAGAAAAGTTTTTTCCTCAGAGCGGGGTTCTCATCTTTGG
GAAGCAAGGCTCAGAGAAAACAAATGTGGACATTGAAAAGGTCATGATTACAGACGAAGAGGAAATCAGG
ACAACCAATCCCGTGGCTACGGAGCAGTATGGTTCTGTATCTACCAACCTCCAGAGAGGCTAGAGACAAG
CAGCTACCGCAGATGTCAACACACAAGGCGTTCTTCCAGGCATGGTCTGGCAGGACAGAGATGTGTACCT
TCAGGGGCCCATCTGGGCAAAGATTCCACACACGGACGGACATTTTCACCCCTCTCCCCTCATGGGTGGA
TTCGGACTTAAACACCCTCCTCCACAGATTCTCATCAAGAACACCCCGGTACCTGCGAATCCTTCGACCA
CCTTCAGTGCGGCAAAGTTTGCTTCCTTCATCACACAGTACTCCACGGGACAGGTCAGCGTGGAGATCGA
GTGGGAGCTGCAGAAGGAAAACAGCAAACGCTGGAATCCCGAAATTCAGTACACTTCCAACTACAACAAG
TCTGTTAATGTGGACTTTACTGTGGACACTAATGGCGTGTATTCAGAGCCTCGCCCCATTGGCACCAGAT
ACCTGACTCGTAATCTGTAATTGCTTGTTAATCAATAAACCGTTTAATTCGTTTCAGTTGAACTTTGGTC
TCTGCGTATTTCTTTCTTATCTAGTTTCCATGGCTACGTAGATAAGTAGCATGGCGGGTTAATCATTAAC
TACAGCCCGGGCGTTTAAACAGCGGGCGGAGGGGTGGAGTCGTGACGTGAATTACGTCATAGGGTTAGGG
AGGTCCTGTATTAGAGGTCACGTGAGTGTTTTGCGACATTTTGCGACACCATGTGGTCTCGCTGGGGGGG
GGGGCCCGAGTGAGCACGCAGGGTCTCCATTTTGAAGCGGGAGGTTTGAACGAGCGCTGGCGCGCTCACT
GGCCGTCGTTTTACAACGTCGTGACTGGGAAAACCCTGGCGTTACCCAACTTAATCGCCTTGCAGCACAT
CCCCCTTTCGCCAGCTGGCGTAATAGCGAAGAGGCCCGCACCGATCGCCCTTCCCAACAGTTGCGCAGCC
TGAATGGCGAATGGAAATTGTAAGCGTTAATATTTTGTTAAAATTCGCGTTAAATTTTTGTTAAATCAGC
TCATTTTTTTAACCAATAGGCCGAAATCGGCAAAATCCCTTATAAATCAAAAGAATAGACCGAGATAGGG
T
[37 nt withheld, positions 4767-4803]
AAGAACGTGGACTCCAACGTCAAAGG
[49 nt withheld, positions 4830-4878]
T
[91 nt withheld, positions 4880-4970]
G
[124 nt withheld, positions 4972-5095]
CAGGTGGCACTTTTCGGGGAAATGTGCGCGGAACCCCTATTTGTTTATTTTTCTAAATACATTCAAATAT
GTATCCGCTCATGAGACAATAACCCTGATAAATGCTTCAATAATATTGAAAAAGGAAGAGTATGAGTATT
CAACATTTCCGTGTCGCCCTTATTCCCTTTTTTGCGGCATTTTGCCTTCCTGTTTTTGCTCACCCAGAAA
CGCTGGTGAAAGTAAAAGATGCTGAAGATCAGTTGGGTGCACGAGTGGGTTACATCGAACTGGATCTCAA
CAGCGGTAAGATCCTTGAGAGTTTTCGCCCCGAAGAACGTTTTCCAATGATGAGCACTTTTAAAGTTCTG
CTATGTGGCGCGGTATTATCCCGTATTGACGCCGGGCAAGAGCAACTCGGTCGCCGCATACACTATTCTC
AGAATGACTTGGTTGAGTACTCACCAGTCACAGAAAAGCATCTTACGGATGGCATGACAGTAAGAGAATT
ATGCAGTGCTGCCATAACCATGAGTGATAACACTGCGGCCAACTTACTTCTGACAACGATCGGAGGACCG
AAGGAGCTAACCGCTTTTTTGCACAACATGGGGGATCATGTAACTCGCCTTGATCGTTGGGAACCGGAGC
TGAATGAAGCCATACCAAACGACGAGCGTGACACCACGATGCCTGTAGCAATGGCAACAACGTTGCGCAA
ACTATTAACTGGCGAACTACTTACTCTAGCTTCCCGGCAACAATTAATAGACTGGATGGAGGCGGATAAA
GTTGCAGGACCACTTCTGCGCTCGGCCCTTCCGGCTGGCTGGTTTATTGCTGATAAATCTGGAGCCGGTG
AGCGTGGGTCTCGCGGTATCATTGCAGCACTGGGGCCAGATGGTAAGCCCTCCCGTATCGTAGTTATCTA
CACGACGGGGAGTCAGGCAACTATGGATGAACGAAATAGACAGATCGCTGAGATAGGTGCCTCACTGATT
AAGCATTGGTAACTGTCAGACCAAGTTTACTCATATATACTTTAGATTGATTTAAAACTTCATTTTTAAT
TTAAAAGGATCTAGGTGAAGATCCTTTTTGATAATCTCATGACCAAAATCCCTTAACGTGAGTTTTCGTT
CCACTGAGCGTCAGACCCCGTAGAAAAGATCAAAGGATCTTCTTGAGATCCTTTTTTTCTGCGCGTAATC
TGCTGCTTGCAAACAAAAAAACCACCGCTACCAGCGGTGGTTTGTTTGCCGGATCAAGAGCTACCAACTC
TTTTTCCGAAGGTAACTGGCTTCAGCAGAGCGCAGATACCAAATACTGTTCTTCTAGTGTAGCCGTAGTT
AGGCCACCACTTCAAGAACTCTGTAGCACCGCCTACATACCTCGCTCTGCTAATCCTGTTACCAGTGGCT
GCTGCCAGTGGCGATAAGTCGTGTCTTACCGGGTTGGACTCAAGACGATAGTTACCGGATAAGGCGCAGC
GGTCGGGCTGAACGGGGGGTTCGTGCACACAGCCCAGCTTGGAGCGAACGACCTACACCGAACTGAGATA
CCTACAGCGTGAGCTATGAGAAAGCGCCACGCTTCCCGAAGGGAGAAAGGCGGACAGGTATCCGGTAAGC
GGCAGGGTCGGAACAGGAGAGCGCACGAGGGAGCTTCCAGGGGGAAACGCCTGGTATCTTTATAGTCCTG
TCGGGTTTCGCCACCTCTGACTTGAGCGTCGATTTTTGTGATGCTCGTCAGGGGGGCGGAGCCTATGGAA
AAACGCCAGCAACGCGGCCTTTTTACGGTTCCTGGCCTTTTGCTGGCCTTTTGCTCACATGTTCTTTCCT
GCGTTATCCCCTGATTCTGTGGATAACCGTATTACCGCCTTTGAGTGAGCTGATACCGCTCGCCGCAGCC
GAACGACCGAGCGCAGCGAGTCAGTGAGCGAGGAAGCGGAAGAGCGCCCAATACGCAAACCGCCTCTCCC
CGCGCGTTGGCCGATTCATTAATGCAGCTGGCACGACAGGTTTCCCGACTGGAAAGCGGGCAGTGAGCGC
AACGCAATTAATGTGAGTTAGCTCACTCATTAGGCACCCCAGGCTTTACACTTTATGCTTCCGGCTCGTA
TGTTGTGTGGAATTGTGAGCGGATAACAATTTCACACAGGAAACAGCTATGACCATGATTACGCCAAGCG
CGCCGATATCGTTAACGCCCCGCGCCGGCCGCTCTAGAACTAGTGGATCCCCCGGAAGATCA
