>Addgene plasmid #130877 | pAAV2-N587X | depositor partial sequence | sequence record 250438 | AAV2 capsid
ATGGCTGCCGATGGTTATCTTCCAGATTGGCTCGAGGACACTCTCTCTGAAGGAATAAGACAGTGGTGGA
AGCTCAAACCTGGCCCACCACCACCAAAGCCCGCAGAGCGGCATAAGGACGACAGCAGGGGTCTTGTGCT
TCCTGGGTACAAGTACCTCGGACCCTTCAACGGACTCGACAAGGGAGAGCCGGTCAACGAGGCAGACGCC
GCGGCCCTCGAGCACGACAAAGCCTACGACCGGCAGCTCGACAGCGGAGACAACCCGTACCTCAAGTACA
ACCACGCCGACGCGGAGTTTCAGGAGCGCCTTAAAGAAGATACGTCTTTTGGGGGCAACCTCGGACGAGC
AGTCTTCCAGGCGAAAAAGAGGGTTCTTGAACCTCTGGGCCTGGTTGAGGAACCTGTTAAGACGGCTCCG
GGAAAAAAGAGGCCGGTAGAGCACTCTCCTGTGGAGCCAGACTCCTCCTCGGGAACCGGAAAGGCGGGCC
AGCAGCCTGCAAGAAAAAGATTGAATTTTGGTCAGACTG
[609 nt withheld, positions 530-1138]
TGAACAACGGGAGTCAGGCAGTAGGACGCTCTTCATTTTACTGCCTGGAGTACTTTCCTTCTCAGATGCT
GCGTACCGGAAACAACTTTACCTTCAGCTACACTTTTGAGGACGTTCCTTTCCACAGCAGCTACGCTCAC
AGCCAGAGTCTGGACCGTCTCATGAATCCTCTCATCGACCAGTACCTGTATTACTTGAGCAGAACAAACA
CTCCAAGTGGAACCACCACGCAGTCAAGGCTTCAGTTTTCTCAGGCCGGAGCGAGTGACATTCGGGACCA
GTCTAGGAACTGGCTTCCTGGACCCTGTTACCGCCAGCAGCGAGTATCAAAGACATCTGCGGATAACAAC
AACAGTGAATACTCGTGGACTGGAGCTACCAAGTACCACCTCAATGGCAGAGACTCTCTGGTGAATCCGG
GCCCGGCCATGGCAAGCCACAAGGACGATGAAGAAAAGTTTTTTCCTCAGAGCGGGGTTCTCATCTTTGG
GAAGCAAGGCTCAGAGAAAACAAATGTGGACATTGAAAAGGTCATGATTACAGACGAAGAGGAAATCAGG
ACAACCAATCCCGTGGCTACGGAGCAGTATGGTTCTGTATCTACCAACCTCCAGAGAGGCTAGAGACAAG
CAGCTACCGCAGATGTCAACACACAAGGCGTTCTTCCAGGCATGGTCTGGCAGGACAGAGATGTGTACCT
TCAGGGGCCCATCTGGGCAAAGATTCCACACACGGACGGACATTTTCACCCCTCTCCCCTCATGGGTGGA
TTCGGACTTAAACACCCTCCTCCACAGATTCTCATCAAGAACACCCCGGTACCTGCGAATCCTTCGACCA
CCTTCAGTGCGGCAAAGTTTGCTTCCTTCATCACACAGTACTCCACGGGACAGGTCAGCGTGGAGATCGA
GTGGGAGCTGCAGAAGGAAAACAGCAAACGCTGGAATCCCGAAATTCAGTACACTTCCAACTACAACAAG
TCTGTTAATGTGGACTTTACTGTGGACACTAATGGCGTGTATTCAGAGCCTCGCCCCATTGGCACCAGAT
ACCTGACTCGTAATCTGTAA
